>Addgene plasmid #100360 | pCMV_mEm_4GS_LF82_668 | addgene full sequence | sequence record 209596 | Addgene NGS Result
GTAAAACGACGGCCAGTGAGTTCGAGCTTGCATGCCTGCAGGTCGTTACATAACTTACGGTAAATGGCCC
GCCTGGCTGACCGCCCAACGACCCCCGCCCATTGACGTCAATAATGACGTATGTTCCCATAGTAACGCCA
ATAGGGACTTTCCATTGACGTCAATGGGTGGAGTATTTACGGTAAACTGCCCACTTGGCAGTACATCAAG
TGTATCATATGCCAAGTACGCCCCCTATTGACGTCAATGACGGTAAATGGCCCGCCTGGCATTATGCCCA
GTACATGACCTTATGGGACTTTCCTACTTGGCAGTACATCTACGTATTAGTCATCGCTATTACCATGGTG
ATGCGGTTTTGGCAGTACATCAATGGGCGTGGATAGCGGTTTGACTCACGGGGATTTCCAAGTCTCCACC
CCATTGACGTCAATGGGAGTTTGTTTTGGCACCAAAATCAACGGGACTTTCCAAAATGTCGTAACAACTC
CGCCCCATTGACGCAAATGGGCGGTAGGCGTGTACGGTGGGAGGTCTATATAAGCAGAGCTCGTTTAGTG
AACCGTCAGATCGCCTGGAGACGCCATCCACGCTGTTTTGACCTCCATAGAAGACACCGGGACCGATCCA
GCCTCCGGACTCTAGAGGATCCGGTACTAGAGGAACTGAAAAACCAGAAAGTTAACTGGTAAGTTTAGTC
TTTTTGTCTTTTATTTCAGGTCCCGGATCCGGTGGTGGTGCAAATCAAAGAACTGCTCCTCAGTGGATGT
TGCCTTTACTTCTAGGCCTGTACGGAAGTGTTACTTCTGCTCTAAAAGCTGCGGAATTGTACCCGCGGGC
CCACCATGGTGAGCAAGGGCGAGGAGCTGTTCACCGGGGTGGTGCCCATCCTGGTCGAGCTGGACGGCGA
CGTAAACGGCCACAAGTTCAGCGTGTCCGGCGAGGGCGAGGGCGATGCCACCTACGGCAAGCTGACCCTG
AAGTTCATCTGCACCACCGGCAAGCTGCCCGTGCCCTGGCCCACCCTCGTGACCACCTTGACCTACGGCG
TGCAGTGCTTCGCCCGCTACCCCGACCACATGAAGCAGCACGACTTCTTCAAGTCCGCCATGCCCGAAGG
CTACGTCCAGGAGCGCACCATCTTCTTCAAGGACGACGGCAACTACAAGACCCGCGCCGAGGTGAAGTTC
GAGGGCGACACCCTGGTGAACCGCATCGAGCTGAAGGGCATCGACTTCAAGGAGGACGGCAACATCCTGG
GGCACAAGCTGGAGTACAACTACAACAGCCACAAGGTCTATATCACCGCCGACAAGCAGAAGAACGGCAT
CAAGGTGAACTTCAAGACCCGCCACAACATCGAGGACGGCAGCGTGCAGCTCGCCGACCACTACCAGCAG
AACACCCCCATCGGCGACGGCCCCGTGCTGCTGCCCGACAACCACTACCTGAGCACCCAGTCCAAGCTGA
GCAAAGACCCCAACGAGAAGCGCGATCACATGGTCCTGCTGGAGTTCGTGACCGCCGCCGGGATCACTCT
CGGCATGGACGAGCTGTACAAGCGAATTGGTGGAGGGGGCGGTTCCGGTGGCGGAGGTTCCCGAATTCGT
CGACGGAGATCTGATATGAAGCTCTTTCTCTGCGAAAAACCCAGTCAGGGACGCGATATTGCCGCTGTGC
TGGGTGCGACAAAGAAAATGCCGGGGCATCAAACCGGAAACGGCGTGTGCGTCACCTGGGGTTTTGGTCA
TCTGCTGGAGCAGGCCAGCCCGGACGCCTACGGTGAACAGTTCGGCGTTCCCTGGCGTACTGACGTGTTG
CCGGTATTGCCGACAATGTGGCAAATGCGGGTTAAACCGGATGCAGCAGCTCAGTTCTCCGTCATCCAGA
AACTGCTGAAACAGGCTGATACGGTAGTGATTGCCACCGATGCGGATCGGGAAGGAGAGGTGATTGCTCG
TGAAATCCTCGATTATTGTCACTATCAGGGAAAAGTTGAGCGGTTATGGCTCTCGGCGCTGGATGAGGCC
AGCGTTCGCGCCGCGCTGGCGACGATAAAGCCCGGAAGTACGACTTTACCCTACTATTTAGCCGGGCTTG
GCCGCGCCCGGGCTGACTGGCAAATAGGTATGAACATGACGCGGCTATATTCGGTCAAGGCCCGGGAGAA
CGGCTACGGTAGCGTTTTATCCGTGGGGCGGGTGCAGACGCCGACGCTTAACCTGATCGTGGTACGCGAT
CGCGATATTGTGCAGTTTGTTCCGAAGCCCTACTGGAATGTTGTGGCGCAGCTGGCGGCGGGAGGAATTG
CGTTTCAGGCGCAGTGGGTGCCAGCAGAGGCGTATTGTGATGAGGAAAAACGCTGTATCAACCCGACAGC
GGCGCAGCAGGTGGTTCAGCTTTGCCAGAAAACCGGACAGGCGACGGTGGCAGAGGTTGAGACCAAAAGG
GAAACGGAGTCTGCTCCGCTGGCATTTGATCTCGGTACGCTACAACAAGCCTGTTCCCGCCGTTTCGGTT
ATGGCGCTCAGCAGGTGCTGGATATTGCGCAGGCTTTGTATGAAACCTACAAAGCAACCACGTACCCTCG
TACCGATTGCGGCTACCTGCCAACATCCATGCGTGGCGAGATCGGACAGGTGATGTCTTCGATACAGCAA
AGCGATCCCGCTTTATCTGCGATCATCTCGCGGCTTGATATGAAGCATGTTTCCCGTATCTGGAATGACA
AAAAAATCACCGCGCACCACGGTATTATCCCGACGAAGCAACCCTGTGATCTGGCGAAAATGAGTGAGCA
GGAGCGCAACGTTTACCAGCTTATCCGTCTGCATTATCTGGCCCAGTTCCTGCCGAACCATGAAGTGGAT
GCCACGCGGGTTTCGCTGCATTGTGGCGGTCAGTTATTTAAGACCAGCGGTAAAGCTGTGGTCGTTGCTG
GCTGGAAGAGTTTGTTTGGTAAGGATGCTGACGAGGATGCAGGCGATGCCGGTGATAAAGCACGGTTACC
TGCAATGGCTAAAGGGAGCTTGTGCCAGGTCACCGGCGCGGAAGCAAAACCGCAGCAGACAAAACCACCT
GAGCACTATACGGAAGGGACGTTGATTGCAGCGATGAAGAATGCAGCGCAGTTCGTTACCGATCCGCGTC
TTAAAAAGATCCTCAAAGAAAATGCGGGGCTGGGAACGGAAGCAACCCGGGCTGGAGTAATTGAAACGCT
CCTGAAGCGTGGATTTGTGGTGAAGAAAGGCAAGCATCTGCTGGCGACACCTATCGCGGCTGATTTGATG
GCTGTGTTACCGGCACAGCTTAAAGATCCGGGTATGACGGCGCTCTGGGAGCAATCACTGGATGACATTG
CTGAAGGCCGGATGTCGCTTGATGACTTTATGGCGAAACAGTCAGCCTGGACAATGCAACTGGTGGCAAA
GGGGCAGCATCAGACGGTTAAGATCACGTTACCACCTTCTCCGCCGTGCCCGATCTGCGGTGGGGTAACG
CGGCAGCGCACGGGGAAATCAGGCTCATTCTGGGGATGCGTCAACTACCCTGACTGCAACGGGATTGTGA
ATGTCGGGGCGAAGAAGCCTGGTCGTCGGCGGAAAAGTCCGGCAAAGAAAAGTGTCTGAATCGGTACCCT
CGAGAAGCTTGCGGCCGCGGGGATCCAGACATGATAAGATACATTGATGAGTTTGGACAAACCACAACTA
GAATGCAGTGAAAAAAATGCTTTATTTGTGAAATTTGTGATGCTATTGCTTTATTTGTAACCATTATAAG
CTGCAATAAACAAGTTAACAACAACAATTGCATTCATTTTATGTTTCAGGTTCAGGGGGAGGTGTGGGAG
GTTTTTTCGGATCCTCTAGAGTCGATCTGCAGGCATGCTAGCTTGGCGTAATCATGGTCATAGCTGTTTC
CTGTGTGAAATTGTTATCCGCTCACAATTCCACACAACATACGAGCCGGAAGCATAAAGTGTAAAGCCTG
GGGTGCCTAATGAGTGAGCTAACTCACATTAATTGCGTTGCGCTCACTGCCCGCTTTCCAGTCGGGAAAC
CTGTCGTGCCAGCTGCATTAATGAATCGGCCAACGCGCGGGGAGAGGCGGTTTGCGTATTGGGCGCTCTT
CCGCTTCCTCGCTCACTGACTCGCTGCGCTCGGTCGTTCGGCTGCGGCGAGCGGTATCAGCTCACTCAAA
GGCGGTAATACGGTTATCCACAGAATCAGGGGATAACGCAGGAAAGAACATGTGAGCAAAAGGCCAGCAA
AAGGCCAGGAACCGTAAAAAGGCCGCGTTGCTGGCGTTTTTCCATAGGCTCCGCCCCCCTGACGAGCATC
ACAAAAATCGACGCTCAAGTCAGAGGTGGCGAAACCCGACAGGACTATAAAGATACCAGGCGTTTCCCCC
TGGAAGCTCCCTCGTGCGCTCTCCTGTTCCGACCCTGCCGCTTACCGGATACCTGTCCGCCTTTCTCCCT
TCGGGAAGCGTGGCGCTTTCTCATAGCTCACGCTGTAGGTATCTCAGTTCGGTGTAGGTCGTTCGCTCCA
AGCTGGGCTGTGTGCACGAACCCCCCGTTCAGCCCGACCGCTGCGCCTTATCCGGTAACTATCGTCTTGA
GTCCAACCCGGTAAGACACGACTTATCGCCACTGGCAGCAGCCACTGGTAACAGGATTAGCAGAGCGAGG
TATGTAGGCGGTGCTACAGAGTTCTTGAAGTGGTGGCCTAACTACGGCTACACTAGAAGAACAGTATTTG
GTATCTGCGCTCTGCTGAAGCCAGTTACCTTCGGAAAAAGAGTTGGTAGCTCTTGATCCGGCAAACAAAC
CACCGCTGGTAGCGGTGGTTTTTTTGTTTGCAAGCAGCAGATTACGCGCAGAAAAAAAGGATCTCAAGAA
GATCCTTTGATCTTTTCTACGGGGTCTGACGCTCAGTGGAACGAAAACTCACGTTAAGGGATTTTGGTCA
TGAGATTATCAAAAAGGATCTTCACCTAGATCCTTTTAAATTAAAAATGAAGTTTTAAATCAATCTAAAG
TATATATGAGTAAACTTGGTCTGACAGTTACCAATGCTTAATCAGTGAGGCACCTATCTCAGCGATCTGT
CTATTTCGTTCATCCATAGTTGCCTGACTCCCCGTCGTGTAGATAACTACGATACGGGAGGGCTTACCAT
CTGGCCCCAGTGCTGCAATGATACCGCGAGACCCACGCTCACCGGCTCCAGATTTATCAGCAATAAACCA
GCCAGCCGGAAGGGCCGAGCGCAGAAGTGGTCCTGCAACTTTATCCGCCTCCATCCAGTCTATTAATTGT
TGCCGGGAAGCTAGAGTAAGTAGTTCGCCAGTTAATAGTTTGCGCAACGTTGTTGCCATTGCTACAGGCA
TCGTGGTGTCACGCTCGTCGTTTGGTATGGCTTCATTCAGCTCCGGTTCCCAACGATCAAGGCGAGTTAC
ATGATCCCCCATGTTGTGCAAAAAAGCGGTTAGCTCCTTCGGTCCTCCGATCGTTGTCAGAAGTAAGTTG
GCCGCAGTGTTATCACTCATGGTTATGGCAGCACTGCATAATTCTCTTACTGTCATGCCATCCGTAAGAT
GCTTTTCTGTGACTGGTGAGTACTCAACCAAGTCATTCTGAGAATAGTGTATGCGGCGACCGAGTTGCTC
TTGCCCGGCGTCAATACGGGATAATACCGCGCCACATAGCAGAACTTTAAAAGTGCTCATCATTGGAAAA
CGTTCTTCGGGGCGAAAACTCTCAAGGATCTTACCGCTGTTGAGATCCAGTTCGATGTAACCCACTCGTG
CACCCAACTGATCTTCAGCATCTTTTACTTTCACCAGCGTTTCTGGGTGAGCAAAAACAGGAAGGCAAAA
TGCCGCAAAAAAGGGAATAAGGGCGACACGGAAATGTTGAATACTCATACTCTTCCTTTTTCAATATTAT
TGAAGCATTTATCAGGGTTATTGTCTCATGAGCGGATACATATTTGAATGTATTTAGAAAAATAAACAAA
TAGGGGTTCCGCGCACATTTCCCCGAAAAGTGCCACCTGACGTCTAAGAAACCATTATTATCATGACATT
AACCTATAAAAATAGGCGTATCACGAGGCCCTTTCGTCTCGCGCGTTTCGGTGATGACGGTGAAAACCTC
TGACACATGCAGCTCCCGGAGACGGTCACAGCTTGTCTGTAAGCGGATGCCGGGAGCAGACAAGCCCGTC
AGGGCGCGTCAGCGGGTGTTGGCGGGTGTCGGGGCTGGCTTAACTATGCGGCATCAGAGCAGATTGTACT
GAGAGTGCACCATATGCGGTGTGAAATACCGCACAGATGCGTAAGGAGAAAATACCGCATCAGGCGCCAT
TCGCCATTCAGGCTGCGCAACTGTTGGGAAGGGCGATCGGTGCGGGCCTCTTCGCTATTACGCCAGCTGG
CGAAAGGGGGATGTGCTGCAAGGCGATTAAGTTGGGTAACGCCAGGGTTTTCCCAGTCACGACGTT
Features (pLannotate 1.2.2; 16 found; start..end, strand, type, name):
     25..45      -  misc_feature   MCS (fragment): pUC18/19 multiple cloning site
     44..347     +  enhancer       CMV enhancer: human cytomegalovirus immediate early enhancer
    348..551     +  promoter       CMV promoter: human cytomegalovirus (CMV) immediate early promoter
    689..785     +  intron         SV40 intron: modified SV40 intron with splice donor and acceptor sites
    846..1562    +  CDS            mEmerald: mEmerald is a basic (constitutively fluorescent) green fluorescent protein published in 1998, derived from Aequorea victoria. It is reported to be a very rapidly-maturing monomer with moderate acid sensitivity.
   3662..3796    -  polyA_signal   SV40 poly(A) signal: SV40 polyadenylation signal
   3931..3947    -  protein_bind   lac operator: The lac repressor binds to the lac operator to inhibit transcription in E. coli. This inhibition can be relieved by adding lactose or isopropyl-β-D-thiogalactopyranoside (IPTG). lac repressor encoded by lacI
   3955..3985    -  promoter       lac promoter: promoter for the E. coli lac operon
   4000..4021    -  protein_bind   CAP binding site: CAP binding activates transcription in the presence of cAMP. E. coli catabolite activator protein
   4034..4126    -  CDS            lacI (fragment): lac repressor; lacI; The lac repressor binds to the lac operator to inhibit transcription in E. coli. This inhibition can be relieved by adding lactose or isopropyl-β-D-thiogalactopyranoside (IPTG).
   4309..4897    -  rep_origin     ori: high-copy-number ColE1/pMB1/pBR322/pUC origin of replication
   5068..5928    -  CDS            AmpR: β-lactamase; bla; confers resistance to ampicillin, carbenicillin, and related antibiotics
   5929..6033    -  promoter       AmpR promoter: bla
   6128..6163    +  CDS            rop (fragment): Rop protein, which maintains plasmids at low copy number; rop
   6265..6364    +  misc_feature   bom (fragment): basis of mobility region from pBR322
   6370..19      -  CDS            lacZα (fragment) (across the origin): LacZα fragment of β-galactosidase; lacZ fragment
