[The description below was written by a language model from this plasmid's Addgene catalogue record and pLannotate feature annotations shown in this document.]
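Description:
pCMV_mEm_4GS_LF82_668 is a mammalian expression plasmid built on a pCMV backbone (about 4.5 kb without insert; 6,506 nt in the sequenced record) that produces an Escherichia coli LF82 coding sequence, LF82_668, as a fusion to the green fluorescent protein mEmerald. It is propagated in E. coli from a high-copy ColE1/pUC-type origin and selected with ampicillin through the β-lactamase gene and its native promoter. The backbone also carries pUC/pBR322-derived remnants (lac promoter and operator, CAP site, and fragments of lacI, lacZα, rop and bom), which have no evident role in the construct's function. No mammalian selection marker is annotated, which fits transient transfection.

The expression cassette runs from the human cytomegalovirus immediate-early enhancer and promoter through a modified SV40 intron, which supplies splice donor and acceptor sites that commonly improve mRNA processing and expression. This is followed by the mEmerald open reading frame and, further downstream, an SV40 polyadenylation signal. The roughly 2 kb LF82_668 insert was introduced by ligation-independent cloning. It is not annotated in the feature table but corresponds to the unannotated interval between mEmerald and the poly(A) signal, which places mEmerald at the N terminus of the bacterial protein. The "4GS" in the name suggests a glycine-serine linker between the two parts, although the record does not describe it explicitly.

The function of LF82_668 is not stated. According to the associated publication, the plasmid was used in a multi-phenotypic imaging screen in which bacterial proteins were expressed exogenously in HeLa cells to identify candidate effectors, with the fluorescent tag marking the fusion protein for imaging.
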