Addgene plasmid #100360: pCMV_mEm_4GS_LF82_668
Purpose: Mammalian expression of E. coli LF82_668 CDS fused to mEmerald
Depositing lab: Alan Huett. Depositing organization: University of Nottingham. Publication: A multi-phenotypic imaging screen to identify bacterial effectors by exogenous expression in a HeLa cell line. Collins A, Huett A. Sci Data. 2018 May 15;5:180081. doi: 10.1038/sdata.2018.81. PubMed 29762554.
Backbone
  Vector backbone: pCMV
  Backbone size w/o insert (bp): 4502
  Vector type: Mammalian Expression
Growth in bacteria
  Bacterial resistance: Ampicillin, 100 μg/mL
  Growth temperature: 37°C
  Growth strain: XL1 Blue
  Copy number: High Copy
Gene/Insert
  Gene/Insert name: LF82_668
  Insert size (bp): 2004
  Promoter: CMV
  Tag / fusion protein: mEmerald (N terminal on backbone)
  Cloning method: Ligation Independent Cloning
  Sequencing primers: 5′ ACTTCTGCTCTAAAAGCTGCGG; 3′ CACTGCATTCTAGTTGTGGTTTGTC
Terms and licenses: Academic/Nonprofit Terms; Industry Terms: Not Available to Industry
How to cite: pCMV_mEm_4GS_LF82_668 was a gift from Alan Huett (Addgene plasmid # 100360 ; http://n2t.net/addgene:100360 ; RRID:Addgene_100360)
