>Addgene plasmid #100360 | pCMV_mEm_4GS_LF82_668 | depositor partial sequence | sequence record 183685 | Sequence across LF82 gene insert region
GGGCGGTTCCGGTGGCGGAGGTTCCCGAATTCGTCGACGGAGATCTGATATGAAGCTCTTTCTCTGCGAA
GAACCCAGTCAGGGACGCGATATTGCCGCTGTGCTGGGTGCGACAAACAAAATGCCGGGGCATCGAACCG
GAAACGGCGTGTGCGTCACCTGGGGTTTTGGTCATCTGCTGGAGCAGGCCAGCCCGGACGCCTACGGTGA
ACAGTTCGGCGTTCCCTGGCGTACTGACGTGTTGCCGGGATTGCCGACAATGTGGCAAATGCGGGTTAAA
CCGGATGCAACAGCTCA
